Addgene plasmid #16497: MBE6-Luc
Depositing lab: Bert Vogelstein. Depositing organization: Johns Hopkins University and School of Medicine. Publication: Human Smad3 and Smad4 are sequence-specific transcription activators. Zawel L, Dai JL, Buckhaults P, Zhou S, Kinzler KW, Vogelstein B, Kern SE. Mol Cell. 1998 Mar . 1(4):611-7. 10.1016/S1097-2765(00)80061-1 PubMed 9660945.
Backbone
  Vector backbone: pGL3
  Backbone manufacturer: Promega
  Backbone size w/o insert (bp): 5010
  Vector type: Mammalian Expression, Luciferase
Growth in bacteria
  Bacterial resistance: Ampicillin, 100 μg/mL
  Growth temperature: 37°C
  Growth strain: DH5alpha
  Copy number: Unknown
Gene/Insert
  Gene/Insert name: Smad binding element (mutant) (alt name: SBE x 3 (mutant))
  Tag / fusion protein: luciferase (C terminal on backbone)
  Cloning method: Restriction Enzyme; 5′ cloning site HindIII (unknown if destroyed); 3′ cloning site EcoRI (unknown if destroyed)
  Sequencing primers: 5′ n/a; 3′ LucNrev
Terms and licenses: Academic/Nonprofit Terms; Industry Terms: Not Available to Industry
Depositor comments: Three copies of the mutant Smad binding site (cctGTTTATACtatGTTTATACa) are cloned into pGL3.
How to cite: MBE6-Luc was a gift from Bert Vogelstein (Addgene plasmid # 16497)
