[The description below was written by a language model from this plasmid's Addgene catalogue record.]
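Description:
MBE6-Luc is a luciferase reporter plasmid built on the Promega pGL3 backbone (about 5 kb without insert), classed as a mammalian expression/luciferase vector. It is propagated in E. coli under ampicillin selection; the copy number is recorded as unknown, and no feature table is provided, so the origin of replication and other backbone elements are not itemised. The specific pGL3 variant is also not stated, so the record does not say which minimal or basal promoter, if any, sits between the inserted element and the luciferase coding region.

The insert is a mutated Smad binding element, described as three copies of a mutant Smad binding site oligonucleotide cloned into pGL3 between HindIII and EcoRI sites (whether these sites survived cloning is not known). The cloned unit as recorded contains the mutated motif twice, which would give six mutant sites in total and is consistent with the "6" in the name, although the alternative name lists it as SBE x 3 (mutant). The luciferase listed as a "C-terminal tag" is the backbone's reporter gene lying downstream of the element, not a protein fusion, since the insert is a regulatory sequence and not a coding one.

Given the associated work on Smad3 and Smad4 as sequence-specific transcriptional activators, the construct most plausibly serves as a negative control in transfected mammalian cells. Paired with a reporter carrying intact Smad binding elements, it shows whether luciferase induction by Smad proteins or upstream signalling depends on the intact binding motif, since the mutated sites should not support Smad-dependent activation.
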