>Addgene plasmid #16497 | MBE6-Luc | addgene partial sequence | sequence record 23126 | 16497 with LucN rev
CTTTACCAACAGTACCGGAAAGCCAAGCTTTTTGCAAAAGCCTAGGCCTCCAAAAAAGCCTCCTCACTAC
TTCTGGAATAGCTCAGAGGCCGAGGCGGCCTCGGCCTCTGCATAAATAAAAAAAATTAGTCAGCGATGGG
GCGGAGAATGGGCGGAACTGGGCGGAGTTAGGGGCGGGATGGGCGGAGTTAGGGGCGGGACTATGGTTGC
TGACTAATTGAGATGCAGATCGCAGATCTCGAGCCCGGGCTGCAGGAATTCGATCTAGACATAGTCTAGA
CAGGTGTCTAGACATAGTCTAGACAGGTGTCTAGACATAGTCTAGACAATCAAGCTTATCGATACCGTCG
ACCTCGAGGGGGGGCCCGGTACCTATCGATAGAGAAATGTTCTGGCACCTGCACTTGCACTGGGGACAGC
CTATTTTGCTAGTTTGTTTTGTTTCGTTTTGTTTTGATGGAGAGCGTATGTTAGTACTATCGATTCACAC
AAAAAACCAACACACAGATGTAATGAAAATAAAGATATTTTATTGCGGCCGCTCCAAGTACCTCCCGTAC
CTTAATATTACTTACTTATCATGGTAGCTTGGGCTGGCGTAATAGCGAAGAGGCCCGCACCGATCGCCCT
TCCCAACAGTTGCGCAGCCTGAATGGCGAATGGCAAATTGTAAGCGTTAATATTTTGTTAAAATTCGCGT
TAAATTTTTGTTAAATCAGCTCATTTTT
