>Addgene plasmid #16497 | MBE6-Luc | addgene partial sequence | sequence record 57753 | LucNRev 5'-CCTTATGCAGTTGCTCTCC-3'
ATGGCGCCGGGCCTTTCTTTATGTTTTTGGCGTCTTCCATGGTGGCTTTACCAACAGTACCGGAATGCCA
AGCTTTTTGCAAAAGCCTAGGCCTCCAAAAAAGCCTCCTCACTACTTCTGGAATAGCTCAGAGGCCGAGG
CGGCCTCGGCCTCTGCATAAATAAAAAAAATTAGTCAGCGATGGGGCGGAGAATGGGCGGAACTGGGCGG
AGTTAGGGGCGGGATGGGCGGAGTTAGGGGCGGGACTATGGTTGCTGACTAATTGAGATGCAGATCGCAG
ATCTCGAGCCCGGGCTGCAGGAATTCGATCTAGACATAGTCTAGACAGGTGTCTAGACATAGTCTAGACA
GGTGTCTAGACATAGTCTAGACAATCAAGCTTATCGATACCGTCGACCTCGAGGGGGGGCCCGGTACCTA
TCGATAGAGAAATGTTCTGGCACCTGCACTTGCACTGGGGACAGCCTATTTTGCTAGTTTGTTTTGTTTC
GTTTTGTTTTGATGGAGAGCGTATGTTAGTACTATCGATTCACACAAAAAACCAACACACAGATGTAATG
AAAATAAAGATATTTTATTGCGGCCGCTCCAAGTACCTCCCGTACCTTAATATTACTTACTTATCATGGT
AGCTTGGGCTGGCGTAATAGCGAAGAGGCCCGCACCGATCGCCCTTCCCAACAGTTGCGCAGCCTGAATG
GCGAATGGCAAATTGTAAGCGTTAATATTTTGTTAAAATTCGCGTTAAATTTTTGTTAAATCAGCTCATT
TTTTAACCAATAGGCCGAAATCGGCAAAATCCCTTATAAATCAAAAGAATAGACCGAGATAGGG
